>Addgene plasmid #54034 | mEmerald-CDC42-N-10 | depositor partial sequence | sequence record 84220 | insert sequence
AGATCCGCTAGCGCCACCATGCAGACAATTAAGTGTGTTGTTGTGGGCGATGGTGCTGTTGGTAAAACAT
GTCTCCTGATATCCTACACAACAAACAAATTTCCATCGGAATATGTACCGACTGTTTTTGACAACTATGC
AGTCACAGTTATGATTGGTGGAGAACCATATACTCTTGGACTTTTTGATACTGCAGGGCAAGAGGATTAT
GACAGATTACGACCGCTGAGTTATCCACAAACAGATGTATTTCTAGTCTGTTTTTCAGTGGTCTCTCCAT
CTTCATTTGAAAACGTGAAAGAAAAGTGGGTGCCTGAGATAACTCACCACTGTCCAAAGACTCCTTTCTT
GCTTGTTGGGACTCAAATTGATCTCAGAGATGACCCCTCTACTATTGAGAAACTTGCCAAGAACAAACAG
AAGCCTATCACTCCAGAGACTGCTGAAAAGCTGGCCCGTGACCTGAAGGCTGTCAAGTATGTGGAGTGTT
CTGCACTTACACAGAAAGGCCTAAAGAATGTATTTGACGAAGCAATATTGGCTGCCCTGGAGCCTCCAGA
ACCGAAGAAGAGCCGCAGGTGTGTGCTGCTAGGTGGAAGCGGGGATCCACCGGTCGCCACCATGGTGAGC
AAGGGCGAGGAGCTGTTCACCGGGGTGGTGCCCATCCTGGTCGAGCTGGACGGCGACGTAAACGGCCACA
AGTTCAGCGTGTCCGGCGAGGGCGAGGGCGATGCCACCTACGGCAAGCTGACCCTGAAGTTCATCTGCAC
CACCGGCAAGCTGCCCGTGCCCTGGCCCACCCTCGTGACCACCTTGACCTACGGCGTGCAGTGCTTCGCC
CGCTACCCCGACCACATGAAGCAGCACGACTTCTTCAAGTCCGCCATGCCCGAAGGCTACGTCCAGGAGC
GCACCATCTTCTTCAAGGACGACGGCAACTACAAGACCCGCGCCGAGGTGAAGTTCGAGGGCGACACCCT
GGTGAACCGCATCGAGCTGAAGGGCATCGACTTCAAGGAGGACGGCAACATCCTGGGGCACAAGCTGGAG
TACAACTACAACAGCCACAAGGTCTATATCACCGCCGACAAGCAGAAGAACGGCATCAAGGTGAACTTCA
AGACCCGCCACAACATCGAGGACGGCAGCGTGCAGCTCGCCGACCACTACCAGCAGAACACCCCCATCGG
CGACGGCCCCGTGCTGCTGCCCGACAACCACTACCTGAGCACCCAGTCCAAGCTGAGCAAAGACCCCAAC
GAGAAGCGCGATCACATGGTCCTGCTGGAGTTCGTGACCGCCGCCGGGATCACTCTCGGCATGGACGAGC
TGTACAAGTAAGCGGCCGCGACTCTAGATCATAATCAGCCA
