>Addgene plasmid #54034 | mEmerald-CDC42-N-10 | addgene partial sequence | sequence record 88957 | EGFP-N 5'-CGTCGCCGTCCAGCTCGACCAG-3'
TCGCCCTTGCTCACCATGGTGGCGACCGGTGGATCCCCGCTTCCACCTAGCAGCACACACCTGCGGCTCT
TCTTCGGTTCTGGAGGCTCCAGGGCAGCCAATATTGCTTCGTCAAATACATTCTTTAGGCCTTTCTGTGT
AAGTGCAGAACACTCCACATACTTGACAGCCTTCAGGTCACGGGCCAGCTTTTCAGCAGTCTCTGGAGTG
ATAGGCTTCTGTTTGTTCTTGGCAAGTTTCTCAATAGTAGAGGGGTCATCTCTGAGATCAATTTGAGTCC
CAACAAGCAAGAAAGGAGTCTTTGGACAGTGGTGAGTTATCTCAGGCACCCACTTTTCTTTCACGTTTTC
AAATGAAGATGGAGAGACCACTGAAAAACAGACTAGAAATACATCTGTTTGTGGATAACTCAGCGGTCGT
AATCTGTCATAATCCTCTTGCCCTGCAGTATCAAAAAGTCCAAGAGTATATGGTTCTCCACCAATCATAA
CTGTGACTGCATAGTTGTCAAAAACAGTCGGTACATATTCCGATGGAAATTTGTTTGTTGTGTAGGATAT
CAGGAGACATGTTTTACCAACAGCACCATCGCCCACAACAACACACTTAATTGTCTGCATGGTGGCGCTA
GCGGATCTGACGGTTCACTAAACCAGCTCTGCTTATATAGACCTCCCACCGTACACGCCTACCGCCCATT
TGCGTCAATGGGGCGGAGTTGTTACGACATTTTGGAAAGTCCCGTTGATTTTGGTGCCAAAACAAACTCC
CATTGACGTCAATGGGGGTGGAGACTTGGAAATCCCCGTGAGTCAAACCGCTATCCACGCCCATTGATGT
ACTGCCAAAACCGCATCACCATGGTAATAGCGATGACTAATACGTAGATGTACTGCCAAGTAGGAAAGTC
CCATAAGGTCATGTACTGGGCATAATGCCAGGCGGGCCATTTACCGTCATTGACGTCAATAGGGGCGTAC
TTGGCATATGATACACTTGATGTACTGCCAAGTGGGCA
