[The description below was written by a language model from this plasmid's Addgene catalogue record.]
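Description:
mEmerald-CDC42-N-10 is a mammalian expression plasmid built on the mEmerald-N1 backbone (about 4.75 kb without the insert), an N1-style fluorescent protein fusion vector. It is propagated in E. coli as a high-copy plasmid under kanamycin selection, and it carries a neomycin resistance marker so that transfected mammalian cells can be selected with G418. No feature table accompanies the record, so the specific origins of replication and the promoters driving the resistance marker are not stated. The use of an SV40 polyA reverse sequencing primer suggests that the expression cassette ends in an SV40 polyadenylation signal.

The payload is the human CDC42 coding sequence, which encodes a small Rho-family GTP-binding protein. It is expressed from the CMV promoter, a strong constitutive promoter in most mammalian cell types. CDC42 sits upstream of mEmerald, so the fluorescent protein is fused to the C terminus of CDC42. The "N-10" in the name probably denotes this orientation and a 10-residue linker between the two parts, but the record does not state the linker explicitly. mEmerald is a bright green GFP variant, with recorded excitation and emission maxima of 487 nm and 509 nm.

The depositor lists the expected localization as membrane and categorises the fusion as a GTP-binding protein marker. The construct is therefore intended for transient or stable expression in cultured mammalian cells, where the distribution of CDC42 can be visualised by live-cell or fixed-cell fluorescence microscopy. The cloning method is recorded as unknown.
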