Addgene plasmid #54034: mEmerald-CDC42-N-10
Purpose: Localization: Membrane, Excitation: 487, Emission: 509
Depositing lab: Michael Davidson. Depositing organization: Florida State University, Tallahassee.
Backbone
  Vector backbone: mEmerald-N1
  Backbone size w/o insert (bp): 4750
  Vector type: Mammalian Expression
  Selectable markers: Neomycin (select with G418)
Growth in bacteria
  Bacterial resistance: Kanamycin, 50 μg/mL
  Growth temperature: 37°C
  Growth strain: DH5alpha
  Copy number: High Copy
Gene/Insert
  Gene/Insert name: CDC42 (alt name: NM_001791.3)
  Species: H. sapiens (human)
  Entrez Gene: CDC42 (a.k.a. CDC42Hs, G25K, TKS)
  Promoter: CMV
  Tag / fusion protein: mEmerald (C terminal on backbone)
  Cloning method: Unknown
  Sequencing primers: 5′ CMV-F; 3′ SV40pA-R
Terms and licenses: Academic/Nonprofit Terms; Industry Terms
Depositor comments: . Excitation = 487; Emission = 509. Localization data: GTP Binding Protein
How to cite: mEmerald-CDC42-N-10 was a gift from Michael Davidson (Addgene plasmid # 54034 ; http://n2t.net/addgene:54034 ; RRID:Addgene_54034)
